Addgene plasmid #175206: pCfB8155
Purpose: Xenopus oocyte expression vector containing YCL002C. Contains T7 RNA polymerase binding site, and adds polyA tail to YCL002C. Used for generation of mRNA, for injection into xenopus laevis oocytes.
Depositing lab: Irina Borodina. Depositing organization: Danmarks Tekniske Universitet. Publication: Deorphanizing solute carriers in Saccharomyces cerevisiae for secondary uptake of xenobiotic compounds. Moller-Hansen I, Saez-Saez J, van der Hoek SA, Dyekjaer JD, Christensen HB, Wright Muelas M, O'Hagan S, Kell DB, Borodina I. Front Microbiol. 2024 Apr 12;15:1376653. doi: 10.3389/fmicb.2024.1376653. PubMed 38680917.
Backbone
  Vector backbone: pNB1u/pLIFE016
  Backbone size w/o insert (bp): 3099
  Vector type: mRNA expression, injection into xenopus oocytes
Growth in bacteria
  Bacterial resistance: Ampicillin, 100 μg/mL
  Growth temperature: 37°C
  Growth strain: DH5alpha
  Copy number: High Copy
Gene/Insert
  Gene/Insert name: YCL002C
  Species: S. cerevisiae (budding yeast)
  Promoter: T7
  Tag / fusion protein: PolyA (C terminal on insert)
  Cloning method: Restriction Enzyme; 5′ cloning site PacI/Nt.BbvCI (unknown if destroyed); 3′ cloning site USER cloning (unknown if destroyed)
  Sequencing primers: 5′ AAGGCGATTAAGTTGGGT; 3′ GTGTTCTTGAGGCTGGTTTA
Terms and licenses: Academic/Nonprofit Terms; Industry Terms: Not Available to Industry
Depositor comments: Generated by USER cloning
How to cite: pCfB8155 was a gift from Irina Borodina (Addgene plasmid # 175206 ; http://n2t.net/addgene:175206 ; RRID:Addgene_175206)
