[The description below was written by a language model from this plasmid's Addgene catalogue record and pLannotate feature annotations shown in this document.]
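Description:
pCfB8155 is a Xenopus oocyte expression vector built on the pNB1u/pLIFE016 backbone. It is not meant for direct expression in cells. Instead it serves as a template for in vitro transcription of mRNA that is then injected into Xenopus laevis oocytes. In E. coli it is maintained as a high-copy plasmid through a ColE1/pUC-type origin of replication and is selected with ampicillin via the β-lactamase gene and its native promoter. The annotation also detects remnants of pUC/pBR322-derived cloning vectors: fragments of lacZα, lacI, rop and bom, plus a lac promoter, lac operator and CAP binding site. These appear to be backbone leftovers rather than functional parts of the payload.

The insert is the Saccharomyces cerevisiae open reading frame YCL002C, annotated in the feature table as a predicted yeast protein of uncharacterised function, and it was introduced by USER cloning. A T7 promoter sits upstream, followed by the 5' UTR of the Xenopus major β-globin gene, which acts as a translational enhancer. The matching β-globin 3' UTR lies downstream of the coding sequence. According to the record, the vector also adds a poly(A) tail to the transcript, although this tract is not separately annotated in the feature table. Globin UTRs and a poly(A) tail are commonly used to improve the stability and translation of injected RNA in oocytes. An SP6 promoter lies beyond the 3' UTR in the opposite orientation.

The associated work concerns deorphanizing yeast solute carriers for uptake of xenobiotic compounds, which suggests the construct was used to express YCL002C in oocytes as a candidate transporter.
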