Features (pLannotate 1.2.2; 16 found; start..end, strand, type, name):
    584..1444    -  CDS            AmpR: β-lactamase; bla; confers resistance to ampicillin, carbenicillin, and related antibiotics
   1445..1549    -  promoter       AmpR promoter: bla
   1644..1679    +  CDS            rop (fragment): Rop protein, which maintains plasmids at low copy number; rop
   1781..1880    +  misc_feature   bom (fragment): basis of mobility region from pBR322
   1886..2043    -  CDS            lacZα (fragment): LacZα fragment of β-galactosidase; lacZ fragment
   2046..2064    +  promoter       T7 promoter: promoter for bacteriophage T7 RNA polymerase
   2072..2089    +  misc_feature   MCS (fragment): pUC18/19 multiple cloning site
   2096..2138    +  5'UTR          Xenopus globin 5'-UTR: translational enhancer from the 5'-UTR of the major beta-globin gene of Xenopus laevis
   2274..3032    +  CDS            YCA2_YEAST: Protein predicted: Swiss-Prot protein existence level 4. From Saccharomyces cerevisiae (strain ATCC 204508 / S288c) (Baker's yeast).
   3140..3265    +  3'UTR          Xenopus globin 3'-UTR: 3'-UTR of the major beta-globin gene of Xenopus laevis
   3356..3374    -  promoter       SP6 promoter: promoter for bacteriophage SP6 RNA polymerase
   3416..3432    -  protein_bind   lac operator: The lac repressor binds to the lac operator to inhibit transcription in E. coli. This inhibition can be relieved by adding lactose or isopropyl-β-D-thiogalactopyranoside (IPTG). lac repressor encoded by lacI
   3440..3470    -  promoter       lac promoter: promoter for the E. coli lac operon
   3485..3506    -  protein_bind   CAP binding site: CAP binding activates transcription in the presence of cAMP. E. coli catabolite activator protein
   3519..3611    -  CDS            lacI (fragment): lac repressor; lacI; The lac repressor binds to the lac operator to inhibit transcription in E. coli. This inhibition can be relieved by adding lactose or isopropyl-β-D-thiogalactopyranoside (IPTG).
   3794..413     -  rep_origin     ori (across the origin): high-copy-number ColE1/pMB1/pBR322/pUC origin of replication
>Addgene plasmid #175206 | pCfB8155 | addgene full sequence | sequence record 348361 | Addgene Partial Result
GAAGCGTGGCGCTTTCTCATAGCTCACGCTGTAGGTATCTCAGTTCGGTGTAGGTCGTTCGCTCCAAGCT
GGGCTGTGTGCACGAACCCCCCGTTCAGCCCGACCGCTGCGCCTTATCCGGTAACTATCGTCTTGAGTCC
AACCCGGTAAGACACGACTTATCGCCACTGGCAGCAGCCACTGGTAACAGGATTAGCAGAGCGAGGTATG
TAGGCGGTGCTACAGAGTTCTTGAAGTGGTGGCCTAACTACGGCTACACTAGAAGAACAGTATTTGGTAT
CTGCGCTCTGCTGAAGCCAGTTACCTTCGGAAAAAGAGTTGGTAGCTCTTGATCCGGCAAACAAACCACC
GCTGGTAGCGGTGGTTTTTTTGTTTGCAAGCAGCAGATTACGCGCAGAAAAAAAGGATCTCAAGAAGATC
CTTTGATCTTTTCTACGGGGTCTGACGCTCAGTGGAACGAAAACTCACGTTAAGGGATTTTGGTCATGAG
ATTATCAAAAAGGATCTTCACCTAGATCCTTTTAAATTAAAAATGAAGTTTTAAATCAATCTAAAGTATA
TATGAGTAAACTTGGTCTGACAGTTACCAATGCTTAATCAGTGAGGCACCTATCTCAGCGATCTGTCTAT
TTCGTTCATCCATAGTTGCCTGACTCCCCGTCGTGTAGATAACTACGATACGGGAGGGCTTACCATCTGG
CCCCAGTGCTGCAATGATACCGCGAGACCCACGCTCACCGGCTCCAGATTTATCAGCAATAAACCAGCCA
GCCGGAAGGGCCGAGCGCAGAAGTGGTCCTGCAACTTTATCCGCCTCCATCCAGTCTATTAATTGTTGCC
GGGAAGCTAGAGTAAGTAGTTCGCCAGTTAATAGTTTGCGCAACGTTGTTGCCATTGCTACAGGCATCGT
GGTGTCACGCTCGTCGTTTGGTATGGCTTCATTCAGCTCCGGTTCCCAACGATCAAGGCGAGTTACATGA
TCCCCCATGTTGTGCAAAAAAGCGGTTAGCTCCTTCGGTCCTCCGATCGTTGTCAGAAGTAAGTTGGCCG
CAGTGTTATCACTCATGGTTATGGCAGCACTGCATAATTCTCTTACTGTCATGCCATCCGTAAGATGCTT
TTCTGTGACTGGTGAGTACTCAACCAAGTCATTCTGAGAATAGTGTATGCGGCGACCGAGTTGCTCTTGC
CCGGCGTCAATACGGGATAATACCGCGCCACATAGCAGAACTTTAAAAGTGCTCATCATTGGAAAACGTT
CTTCGGGGCGAAAACTCTCAAGGATCTTACCGCTGTTGAGATCCAGTTCGATGTAACCCACTCGTGCACC
CAACTGATCTTCAGCATCTTTTACTTTCACCAGCGTTTCTGGGTGAGCAAAAACAGGAAGGCAAAATGCC
GCAAAAAAGGGAATAAGGGCGACACGGAAATGTTGAATACTCATACTCTTCCTTTTTCAATATTATTGAA
GCATTTATCAGGGTTATTGTCTCATGAGCGGATACATATTTGAATGTATTTAGAAAAATAAACAAATAGG
GGTTCCGCGCACATTTCCCCGAAAAGTGCCACCTGACGTCTAAGAAACCATTATTATCATGACATTAACC
TATAAAAATAGGCGTATCACGAGGCCCTTTCGTCTCGCGCGTTTCGGTGATGACGGTGAAAACCTCTGAC
ACATGCAGCTCCCGGAGACGGTCACAGCTTGTCTGTAAGCGGATGCCGGGAGCAGACAAGCCCGTCAGGG
CGCGTCAGCGGGTGTTGGCGGGTGTCGGGGCTGGCTTAACTATGCGGCATCAGAGCAGATTGTACTGAGA
GTGCACCATATGCGGTGTGAAATACCGCACAGATGCGTAAGGAGAAAATACCGCATCAGGCGCCATTCGC
CATTCAGGCTGCGCAACTGTTGGGAAGGGCGATCGGTGCGGGCCTCTTCGCTATTACGCCAGCTGGCGAA
AGGGGGATGTGCTGCAAGGCGATTAAGTTGGGTAACGCCAGGGTTTTCCCAGTCACGACGTTGTAAAACG
ACGGCCAGTGAATTGTAATACGACTCACTATAGGGCGAATTAATTCGAGCTCGGTACCCAGCTTGCTTGT
TCTTTTTGCAGAAGCTCAGAATAAACGCTCAACTTTGGCAGATCAATTCCCGGGGCTGAGGCTTAATATG
CTTGTTATTGTTCTGCAGGGCTTGGCAGGTTTTTTATCAGTATGCATAATTGAAGGAGAAAGTATACATG
AAAGGTTTGACTAACTAAGGGAGAAAACTTCCATTTCTTACATAGATCATCGCCATTCTATGTCAAAAGC
GCTATAATAAACTTCATCGATCTATTTACGGGCTTTCATATGATTTATTTCTGCTAGATTTTGTTGGTAA
TGGTCTGTACTTGTATTGCGCGTTGCATTATTGTTATTCATCTCTGGTGAGGGAACAACTGTCTCAAAGA
TTCCCACTTTTTTATCCGTTGAATGATGCCCGTAGTATACCTATATCCAGTTTCCTCATTCTAAAAGATT
TTTGCGTTTCCTGTTGCTGCATGATGGTTTTAAGGCAGTTATACTATTATAGGTCAACTAAACATATTTA
TCAGGGCATTTCCATTACTTCCATAATAATTATAAGTGTGTTCCTTGTATTAGGCATATTTACATATGGC
TGTTCCATCTCTAATTTACCGTTGAAAAATTCAGGTAAATTTGGCGTTTTCTATTTGGAACACATAAATT
ATTTGTGGGTAATGGCAAATCTGCTTAAATGTTTCAAGTATGTGCCTCAAATGAGTATAAACTGGATGGG
ATGCTCAACAGTAGGTTTATCATCAAAGTTTGCATTGATATCATTTTTGGCTGAATCTATCGATTTATTA
GGTAGACTGGTAATACCGACCAATGCATTGTTTTACGAGATACCATTTAATTCAACGCCCTTTTGGGTAA
AATTGATACAATTTGTCACCTTATTGGTCATACTTTGTCAAGTTCAGTATGTTTACGTAGGACGGAAACC
ACGGTTGCCAAAAGGAAAACTATGAATTAAACCTCAGCGAATTCGTGAGAAAGCTTGGGAATAGGCCTTT
CAGATCTGCCCGAGACCATGGATGAAGTATCTAGAAATAGCTTGATCTGGTTACCACTAAACCAGCCTCA
AGAACACCCGAATGGAGTCTCTAAGCTACATAATACCAACTTACACTTTACAAAATGTTGTCCCCCAAAA
TGTAGCCATTCGTATCTGCTCCTAATAAAAARAAAGTTTCTTCACATTCTAAAAAAAAAAAAAAAAAAAA
AAAAAAAAAAAAAAMCCCCCCCCCCCCCCCCCTGCAGGCGGCCGCCTCGAGGCTAGCTTGAGTATTCTAT
AGTGTCACCTAAATAGCTTGGCGTAATCATGGTCATAGCTGTTTCCTGTGTGAAATTGTTATCCGCTCAC
AATTCCACACAACATACGAGCCGGAAGCATAAAGTGTAAAGCCTGGGGTGCCTAATGAGTGAGCTAACTC
ACATTAATTGCGTTGCGCTCACTGCCCGCTTTCCAGTCGGGAAACCTGTCGTGCCAGCTGCATTAATGAA
TCGGCCAACGCGCGGGGAGAGGCGGTTTGCGTATTGGGCGCTCTTCCGCTTCCTCGCTCACTGACTCGCT
GCGCTCGGTCGTTCGGCTGCGGCGAGCGGTATCAGCTCACTCAAAGGCGGTAATACGGTTATCCACAGAA
TCAGGGGATAACGCAGGAAAGAACATGTGAGCAAAAGGCCAGCAAAAGGCCAGGAACCGTAAAAAGGCCG
CGTTGCTGGCGTTTTTCCATAGGCTCCGCCCCCCTGACGAGCATCACAAAAATCGACGCTCAAGTCAGAG
GTGGCGAAACCCGACAGGACTATAAAGATACCAGGCGTTTCCCCCTGGAAGCTCCCTCGTGCGCTCTCCT
GTTCCGACCCTGCCGCTTACCGGATACCTGTCCGCCTTTCTCCCTTCGG
