>Addgene plasmid #175206 | pCfB8155 | depositor partial sequence | sequence record 339701 | YCL002C
ATGCTTGTTATTGTTCTGCAGGGCTTGGCAGGTTTTTTATCAGTATGCATAATTGAAGGAGAAAGTATAC
ATGAAAGGTTTGACTAACTAAGGGAGAAAACTTCCATTTCTTACATAGATCATCGCCATTCTATGTCAAA
AGCGCTATAATAAACTTCATCGATCTATTTACGGGCTTTCATATGATTTATTTCTGCTAGATTTTGTTGG
TAATGGTCTGTACTTGTATTGCGCGTTGCATTATTGTTATTCATCTCTGGTGAGGGAACAACTGTCTCAA
AGATTCCCACTTTTTTATCCGTTGAATGATGCCCGTAGTATACCTATATCCAGTTTCCTCATTCTAAAAG
ATTTTTGCGTTTCCTGTTGCTGCATGATGGTTTTAAGGCAGTTATACTATTATAGGTCAACTAAACATAT
TTATCAGGGCATTTCCATTACTTCCATAATAATTATAAGTGTGTTCCTTGTATTAGGCATATTTACATAT
GGCTGTTCCATCTCTAATTTACCGTTGAAAAATTCAGGTAAATTTGGCGTTTTCTATTTGGAACACATAA
ATTATTTGTGGGTAATGGCAAATCTGCTTAAATGTTTCAAGTATGTGCCTCAAATGAGTATAAACTGGAT
GGGATGCTCAACAGTAGGTTTATCATCAAAGTTTGCATTGATATCATTTTTGGCTGAATCTATCGATTTA
TTAGGTAGACTGGTAATACCGACCAATGCATTGTTTTACGAGATACCATTTAATTCAACGCCCTTTTGGG
TAAAATTGATACAATTTGTCACCTTATTGGTCATACTTTGTCAAGTTCAGTATGTTTACGTAGGACGGAA
ACCACGGTTGCCAAAAGGAAAACTATAA
